>Addgene plasmid #102877 | pLEX307-mFzd9 | depositor full sequence | sequence record 194784 | pLEX307-mFzd9 sequence 10505 bps
CTCGAGGCCTGCAGGTGCAAAGATGGATAAAGTTTTAAACAGAGAGGAATCTTTGCAGCTAATGGACCTT
CTAGGTCTTGAAAGGAGTGGGAATTGGCTCCGGTGCCCGTCAGTGGGCAGAGCGCACATCGCCCACAGTC
CCCGAGAAGTTGGGGGGAGGGGTCGGCAATTGAACCGGTGCCTAGAGAAGGTGGCGCGGGGTAAACTGGG
AAAGTGATGTCGTGTACTGGCTCCGCCTTTTTCCCGAGGGTGGGGGAGAACCGTATATAAGTGCAGTAGT
CGCCGTGAACGTTCTTTTTCGCAACGGGTTTGCCGCCAGAACACAGGTAAGTGCCGTGTGTGGTTCCCGC
GGGCCTGGCCTCTTTACGGGTTATGGCCCTTGCGTGCCTTGAATTACTTCCACCTGGCTGCAGTACGTGA
TTCTTGATCCCGAGCTTCGGGTTGGAAGTGGGTGGGAGAGTTCGAGGCCTTGCGCTTAAGGAGCCCCTTC
GCCTCGTGCTTGAGTTGAGGCCTGGCCTGGGCGCTGGGGCCGCCGCGTGCGAATCTGGTGGCACCTTCGC
GCCTGTCTCGCTGCTTTCGATAAGTCTCTAGCCATTTAAAATTTTTGATGACCTGCTGCGACGCTTTTTT
TCTGGCAAGATAGTCTTGTAAATGCGGGCCAAGATCTGCACACTGGTATTTCGGTTTTTGGGGCCGCGGG
CGGCGACGGGGCCCGTGCGTCCCAGCGCACATGTTCGGCGAGGCGGGGCCTGCGAGCGCGGCCACCGAGA
ATCGGACGGGGGTAGTCTCAAGCTGGCCGGCCTGCTCTGGTGCCTGGCCTCGCGCCGCCGTGTATCGCCC
CGCCCTGGGCGGCAAGGCTGGCCCGGTCGGCACCAGTTGCGTGAGCGGAAAGATGGCCGCTTCCCGGCCC
TGCTGCAGGGAGCTCAAAATGGAGGACGCGGCGCTCGGGAGAGCGGGCGGGTGAGTCACCCACACAAAGG
AAAAGGGCCTTTCCGTCCTCAGCCGTCGCTTCATGTGACTCCACGGAGTACCGGGCGCCGTCCAGGCACC
TCGATTAGTTCTCGAGCTTTTGGAGTACGTCGTCTTTAGGTTGGGGGGAGGGGTTTTATGCGATGGAGTT
TCCCCACACTGAGTGGGTGGAGACTGAAGTTAGGCCAGCTTGGCACTTGATGTAATTCTCCTTGGAATTT
GCCCTTTTTGAGTTTGGATCTTGGTTCATTCTCAAGCCTCAGACAGTGGTTCAAAGTTTTTTTCTTCCAT
TTCAGGTGTCGTGAGGCTAGCATCGATTGATCAACAAGTTTGTACAAAAAAGCAGGCTGGCGCCGGAACC
AATTCAGTCGACTGGATCCGGTACCGAATTCAGGCCGGCCTACCATGGCCGTGCCACCGCTGCTCCGCGG
GGCGCTGCTGCTGTGGCAGCTGCTGGCGACGGGCGGCGCGGCGCTGGAGATCGGCCGCTTCGATCCGGAG
CGTGGCCGTGGCCCCGCGCCGTGCCAAGCGATGGAGATCCCCATGTGCCGGGGCATTGGCTACAACCTGA
CCCGCATGCCCAACCTACTGGGCCACACGTCGCAGGGCGAGGCGGCGGCGCAGCTGGCCGAGTTCTCGCC
CCTCGTGCAGTACGGCTGCCACAGCCACCTGCGCTTCTTCCTCTGCTCGCTCTACGCCCCAATGTGCACC
GACCAGGTCTCCACTCCCATCCCAGCCTGCCGGCCCATGTGCGAGCAGGCTCGCCTGCGCTGCGCCCCCA
TCATGGAGCAATTCAATTTCGGCTGGCCCGACTCACTCGACTGTGCCCGGCTCCCCACGCGCAACGACCC
GCACGCACTCTGTATGGAGGCACCCGAGAACGCTACAGCAGGCCCCACAGAACCCCACAAGGGCCTGGGC
ATGCTCCCTGTGGCACCTCGGCCCGCGAGGCCACCGGGAGATTCAGCCCCAGGTCCCGGCAGCGGTGGCA
CCTGCGACAACCCCGAGAAGTTCCAGTACGTGGAGAAGAGTCGCTCGTGCGCTCCGCGCTGCGGGCCAGG
CGTCGAGGTGTTCTGGTCTCGGCGCGATAAGGACTTCGCGCTGGTTTGGATGGCTGTGTGGTCCGCGTTG
TGTTTCTTCTCCACGGCCTTCACCGTGTTCACCTTCCTGCTGGAGCCTCACCGGTTCCAGTACCCAGAGC
GCCCGATTATCTTCCTTTCTATGTGCTACAATGTCTACTCCTTGGCCTTCCTGATCAGAGCGGTGGCAGG
TGCACAGAGTGTGGCATGCGACCAGGAGGCAGGGGCTCTGTATGTGATCCAGGAGGGTCTGGAAAACACA
GGCTGCACCCTGGTCTTCCTGTTGCTCTATTATTTCGGGATGGCCAGCTCACTTTGGTGGGTAGTTTTGA
CTCTAACCTGGTTCCTGGCTGCAGGCAAAAAATGGGGCCACGAGGCCATCGAGGCTCACGGCAGCTACTT
CCACATGGCAGCGTGGGGCCTGCCAGCACTCAAAACTATCGTGGTCCTGACTCTGCGCAAGGTGGCTGGC
GATGAACTGACTGGGCTCTGCTATGTAGCCAGCATGGACCCGGCAGCCCTCACTGGCTTTGTGTTGGTAC
CCCTATCTTGCTACCTGGTACTGGGTACCAGTTTCCTCCTGACCGGTTTTGTGGCTCTCTTCCATATCCG
CAAAATCATGAAGACGGGAGGCACCAATACGGAGAAGCTGGAGAAGCTGATGGTCAAAATCGGAGTCTTT
TCCATCCTTTACACAGTGCCGGCCACCTGCGTCATTGTCTGCTACGTTTATGAACGCCTCAACATGGACT
TCTGGCGGCTTCGGGCCACAGAGCAACCATGTACTGCTGCCACCGTGCCTGGAGGCCGGAGAGACTGCTC
GCTGCCAGGGGGCTCGGTGCCCACTGTGGCTGTCTTCATGCTCAAAATCTTCATGTCCTTGGTGGTGGGC
ATCACCAGTGGAGTCTGGGTATGGAGTTCCAAGACTTTTCAGACTTGGCAGAGCCTGTGCTACCGAAAAA
TGGCAGCTGGCCGAGCCCGGGCCAAGGCCTGCCGAACCCCAGGGGGCTATGGCCGGGGTACCCACTGCCA
CTACAAAGCCCCCACGGTGGTCTTGCACATGACTAAGACAGACCCCTCTCTGGAGAACCCCACACACCTC
TAGGCGCGCCTCTAGAACTATAGTGAGTCGTATTACGTAGATCCAGACATGATAAGATACATTGATGAGT
TTGGACAAACCACAACTAGAATGCAGTGAAAAAAATGCTTTATTTGTGAAATTTGTGATGCTATTGCTTT
ATTTGTAACCATTATAAGCTGCAATAAACAAGTTAACAACAACAATTGCATTCATTTTATGTTTCAGGTT
CAGGGGGAGGTGTGGGAGGTTTTTTAATTCGCGGCCGCACTCGAGATATCTAGACCCAGCTTTCTTGTAC
AAAGTGGTTGATATCGGTAAGCCTATCCCTAACCCTCTCCTCGGTCTCGATTCTACGTAGTAATGAACTA
GTACCGGTTAAGTCGACAATCAACGCGTTAAGTCGACAATCAACCTCTGGATTACAAAATTTGTGAAAGA
TTGACTGGTATTCTTAACTATGTTGCTCCTTTTACGCTATGTGGATACGCTGCTTTAATGCCTTTGTATC
ATGCTATTGCTTCCCGTATGGCTTTCATTTTCTCCTCCTTGTATAAATCCTGGTTGCTGTCTCTTTATGA
GGAGTTGTGGCCCGTTGTCAGGCAACGTGGCGTGGTGTGCACTGTGTTTGCTGACGCAACCCCCACTGGT
TGGGGCATTGCCACCACCTGTCAGCTCCTTTCCGGGACTTTCGCTTTCCCCCTCCCTATTGCCACGGCGG
AACTCATCGCCGCCTGCCTTGCCCGCTGCTGGACAGGGGCTCGGCTGTTGGGCACTGACAATTCCGTGGT
GTTGTCGGGGAAATCATCGTCCTTTCCTTGGCTGCTCGCCTGTGTTGCCACCTGGATTCTGCGCGGGACG
TCCTTCTGCTACGTCCCTTCGGCCCTCAATCCAGCGGACCTTCCTTCCCGCGGCCTGCTGCCGGCTCTGC
GGCCTCTTCCGCGTCTTCGCCTTCGCCCTCAGACGAGTCGGATCTCCCTTTGGGCCGCCTCCCCGCGTCG
ACTTTAAGACCAATGACTTACAAGGCAGCTGTAGATCTTAGCCACTTTTTAAAAGAAAAGGGGGGACTGG
AAGGGCTAATTCACTCCCAACGAAGACAAGATCTGCTTTTTGCTTGTACTGGGTCTCTCTGGTTAGACCA
GATCTGAGCCTGGGAGCTCTCTGGCTAACTAGGGAACCCACTGCTTAAGCCTCAATAAAGCTTGCCTTGA
GTGCTTCAAGTAGTGTGTGCCCGTCTGTTGTGTGACTCTGGTAACTAGAGATCCCTCAGACCCTTTTAGT
CAGTGTGGAAAATCTCTAGCAGTACGTATAGTAGTTCATGTCATCTTATTATTCAGTATTTATAACTTGC
AAAGAAATGAATATCAGAGAGTGAGAGGAACTTGTTTATTGCAGCTTATAATGGTTACAAATAAAGCAAT
AGCATCACAAATTTCACAAATAAAGCATTTTTTTCACTGCATTCTAGTTGTGGTTTGTCCAAACTCATCA
ATGTATCTTATCATGTCTGGCTCTAGCTATCCCGCCCCTAACTCCGCCCATCCCGCCCCTAACTCCGCCC
AGTTCCGCCCATTCTCCGCCCCATGGCTGACTAATTTTTTTTATTTATGCAGAGGCCGAGGCCGCCTCGG
CCTCTGAGCTATTCCAGAAGTAGTGAGGAGGCTTTTTTGGAGGCCTAGGGACGTACCCAATTCGCCCTAT
AGTGAGTCGTATTACGCGCGCTCACTGGCCGTCGTTTTACAACGTCGTGACTGGGAAAACCCTGGCGTTA
CCCAACTTAATCGCCTTGCAGCACATCCCCCTTTCGCCAGCTGGCGTAATAGCGAAGAGGCCCGCACCGA
TCGCCCTTCCCAACAGTTGCGCAGCCTGAATGGCGAATGGG
[124 nt withheld, positions 5012-5135]
C
[91 nt withheld, positions 5137-5227]
A
[49 nt withheld, positions 5229-5277]
CCTTTGACGTTGGAGTCCACGTTCTTT
[37 nt withheld, positions 5305-5341]
ACCCTATCTCGGTCTATTCTTTTGATTTATAAGGGATTTTGCCGATTTCGGCCTATTGGTTAAAAAATGA
GCTGATTTAACAAAAATTTAACGCGAATTTTAACAAAATATTAACGCTTACAATTTAGGTGGCACTTTTC
GGGGAAATGTGCGCGGAACCCCTATTTGTTTATTTTTCTAAATACATTCAAATATGTATCCGCTCATGAG
ACAATAACCCTGATAAATGCTTCAATAATATTGAAAAAGGAAGAGTATGAGTATTCAACATTTCCGTGTC
GCCCTTATTCCCTTTTTTGCGGCATTTTGCCTTCCTGTTTTTGCTCACCCAGAAACGCTGGTGAAAGTAA
AAGATGCTGAAGATCAGTTGGGTGCACGAGTGGGTTACATCGAACTGGATCTCAACAGCGGTAAGATCCT
TGAGAGTTTTCGCCCCGAAGAACGTTTTCCAATGATGAGCACTTTTAAAGTTCTGCTATGTGGCGCGGTA
TTATCCCGTATTGACGCCGGGCAAGAGCAACTCGGTCGCCGCATACACTATTCTCAGAATGACTTGGTTG
AGTACTCACCAGTCACAGAAAAGCATCTTACGGATGGCATGACAGTAAGAGAATTATGCAGTGCTGCCAT
AACCATGAGTGATAACACTGCGGCCAACTTACTTCTGACAACGATCGGAGGACCGAAGGAGCTAACCGCT
TTTTTGCACAACATGGGGGATCATGTAACTCGCCTTGATCGTTGGGAACCGGAGCTGAATGAAGCCATAC
CAAACGACGAGCGTGACACCACGATGCCTGTAGCAATGGCAACAACGTTGCGCAAACTATTAACTGGCGA
ACTACTTACTCTAGCTTCCCGGCAACAATTAATAGACTGGATGGAGGCGGATAAAGTTGCAGGACCACTT
CTGCGCTCGGCCCTTCCGGCTGGCTGGTTTATTGCTGATAAATCTGGAGCCGGTGAGCGTGGGTCTCGCG
GTATCATTGCAGCACTGGGGCCAGATGGTAAGCCCTCCCGTATCGTAGTTATCTACACGACGGGGAGTCA
GGCAACTATGGATGAACGAAATAGACAGATCGCTGAGATAGGTGCCTCACTGATTAAGCATTGGTAACTG
TCAGACCAAGTTTACTCATATATACTTTAGATTGATTTAAAACTTCATTTTTAATTTAAAAGGATCTAGG
TGAAGATCCTTTTTGATAATCTCATGACCAAAATCCCTTAACGTGAGTTTTCGTTCCACTGAGCGTCAGA
CCCCGTAGAAAAGATCAAAGGATCTTCTTGAGATCCTTTTTTTCTGCGCGTAATCTGCTGCTTGCAAACA
AAAAAACCACCGCTACCAGCGGTGGTTTGTTTGCCGGATCAAGAGCTACCAACTCTTTTTCCGAAGGTAA
CTGGCTTCAGCAGAGCGCAGATACCAAATACTGTTCTTCTAGTGTAGCCGTAGTTAGGCCACCACTTCAA
GAACTCTGTAGCACCGCCTACATACCTCGCTCTGCTAATCCTGTTACCAGTGGCTGCTGCCAGTGGCGAT
AAGTCGTGTCTTACCGGGTTGGACTCAAGACGATAGTTACCGGATAAGGCGCAGCGGTCGGGCTGAACGG
GGGGTTCGTGCACACAGCCCAGCTTGGAGCGAACGACCTACACCGAACTGAGATACCTACAGCGTGAGCT
ATGAGAAAGCGCCACGCTTCCCGAAGGGAGAAAGGCGGACAGGTATCCGGTAAGCGGCAGGGTCGGAACA
GGAGAGCGCACGAGGGAGCTTCCAGGGGGAAACGCCTGGTATCTTTATAGTCCTGTCGGGTTTCGCCACC
TCTGACTTGAGCGTCGATTTTTGTGATGCTCGTCAGGGGGGCGGAGCCTATGGAAAAACGCCAGCAACGC
GGCCTTTTTACGGTTCCTGGCCTTTTGCTGGCCTTTTGCTCACATGTTCTTTCCTGCGTTATCCCCTGAT
TCTGTGGATAACCGTATTACCGCCTTTGAGTGAGCTGATACCGCTCGCCGCAGCCGAACGACCGAGCGCA
GCGAGTCAGTGAGCGAGGAAGCGGAAGAGCGCCCAATACGCAAACCGCCTCTCCCCGCGCGTTGGCCGAT
TCATTAATGCAGCTGGCACGACAGGTTTCCCGACTGGAAAGCGGGCAGTGAGCGCAACGCAATTAATGTG
AGTTAGCTCACTCATTAGGCACCCCAGGCTTTACACTTTATGCTTCCGGCTCGTATGTTGTGTGGAATTG
TGAGCGGATAACAATTTCACACAGGAAACAGCTATGACCATGATTACGCCAAGCGCGCAATTAACCCTCA
CTAAAGGGAACAAAAGCTGGAGCTGCAAGCTTAATGTAGTCTTATGCAATACTCTTGTAGTCTTGCAACA
TGGTAACGATGAGTTAGCAACATGCCTTACAAGGAGAGAAAAAGCACCGTGCATGCCGATTGGTGGAAGT
AAGGTGGTACGATCGTGCCTTATTAGGAAGGCAACAGACGGGTCTGACATGGATTGGACGAACCACTGAA
TTGCCGCATTGCAGAGATATTGTATTTAAGTGCCTAGCTCGATACATAAACGGGTCTCTCTGGTTAGACC
AGATCTGAGCCTGGGAGCTCTCTGGCTAACTAGGGAACCCACTGCTTAAGCCTCAATAAAGCTTGCCTTG
AGTGCTTCAAGTAGTGTGTGCCCGTCTGTTGTGTGACTCTGGTAACTAGAGATCCCTCAGACCCTTTTAG
TCAGTGTGGAAAATCTCTAGCAGTGGCGCCCGAACAGGGACTTGAAAGCGAAAGGGAAACCAGAGGAGCT
CTCTCGACGCAGGACTCGGCTTGCTGAAGCGCGCACGGCAAGAGGCGAGGGGCGGCGACTGGTGAGTACG
CCAAAAATTTTGACTAGCGGAGGCTAGAAGGAGAGAGATGGGTGCGAGAGCGTCAGTATTAAGCGGGGGA
GAATTAGATCGCGATGGGAAAAAATTCGGTTAAGGCCAGGGGGAAAGAAAAAATATAAATTAAAACATAT
AGTATGGGCAAGCAGGGAGCTAGAACGATTCGCAGTTAATCCTGGCCTGTTAGAAACATCAGAAGGCTGT
AGACAAATACTGGGACAGCTACAACCATCCCTTCAGACAGGATCAGAAGAACTTAGATCATTATATAATA
CAGTAGCAACCCTCTATTGTGTGCATCAAAGGATAGAGATAAAAGACACCAAGGAAGCTTTAGACAAGAT
AGAGGAAGAGCAAAACAAAAGTAAGACCACCGCACAGCAAGCGGCCGCTGATCTTCAGACCTGGAGGAGG
AGATATGAGGGACAATTGGAGAAGTGAATTATATAAATATAAAGTAGTAAAAATTGAACCATTAGGAGTA
GCACCCACCAAGGCAAAGAGAAGAGTGGTGCAGAGAGAAAAAAGAGCAGTGGGAATAGGAGCTTTGTTCC
TTGGGTTCTTGGGAGCAGCAGGAAGCACTATGGGCGCAGCGTCAATGACGCTGACGGTACAGGCCAGACA
ATTATTGTCTGGTATAGTGCAGCAGCAGAACAATTTGCTGAGGGCTATTGAGGCGCAACAGCATCTGTTG
CAACTCACAGTCTGGGGCATCAAGCAGCTCCAGGCAAGAATCCTGGCTGTGGAAAGATACCTAAAGGATC
AACAGCTCCTGGGGATTTGGGGTTGCTCTGGAAAACTCATTTGCACCACTGCTGTGCCTTGGAATGCTAG
TTGGAGTAATAAATCTCTGGAACAGATTTGGAATCACACGACCTGGATGGAGTGGGACAGAGAAATTAAC
AATTACACAAGCTTAATACACTCCTTAATTGAAGAATCGCAAAACCAGCAAGAAAAGAATGAACAAGAAT
TATTGGAATTAGATAAATGGGCAAGTTTGTGGAATTGGTTTAACATAACAAATTGGCTGTGGTATATAAA
ATTATTCATAATGATAGTAGGAGGCTTGGTAGGTTTAAGAATAGTTTTTGCTGTACTTTCTATAGTGAAT
AGAGTTAGGCAGGGATATTCACCATTATCGTTTCAGACCCACCTCCCAACCCCGAGGGGACCCATGCATT
GCATCTCAATTAGTCAGCAACCAGGTGTGGAAAGTCCCCAGGCTCCCCAGCAGGCAGAAGTATGCAAAGC
ATGCGTCTCAATTAGTCAGCAACCATAGTCCCGCCCCTAACTCCGCCCATCCCGCCCCTAACTCCGCCCA
GTTCCGCCCATTCTCCGCCCCATGGCTGACTAATTTTTTTTATTTATGCAGAGGCCGAGGCCGCCTCGGC
CTCTGAGCTATTCCAGAAGTAGTGAGGAGGCTTTTTTGGAGGCCTAGGCTTTTGCAAAAAGCTTTCTAGA
GGTACCACCGGAGCTTACCATGACCGAGTACAAGCCCACGGTGCGCCTCGCCACCCGCGACGACGTCCCC
AGGGCCGTACGCACCCTCGCCGCCGCGTTCGCCGACTACCCCGCCACGCGCCACACCGTCGATCCGGACC
GCCACATCGAGCGGGTCACCGAGCTGCAAGAACTCTTCCTCACGCGCGTCGGGCTCGACATCGGCAAGGT
GTGGGTCGCGGACGACGGCGCCGCCGTGGCGGTCTGGACCACGCCGGAGAGCGTCGAAGCGGGGGCGGTG
TTCGCCGAGATCGGCCCGCGCATGGCCGAGTTGAGCGGTTCCCGGCTGGCCGCGCAGCAACAGATGGAAG
GCCTCCTGGCGCCGCACCGGCCCAAGGAGCCCGCGTGGTTCCTGGCCACCGTCGGCGTCTCGCCCGACCA
CCAGGGCAAGGGTCTGGGCAGCGCCGTCGTGCTCCCCGGAGTGGAGGCGGCCGAGCGCGCCGGGGTGCCC
GCCTTCCTGGAGACCTCCGCGCCCCGCAACCTCCCCTTCTACGAGCGGCTCGGCTTCACCGTCACCGCCG
ACGTCGAGGTGCCCGAAGGACCGCGCACCTGGTGCATGACCCGCAAGCCCGGTGCCAGTTAACGAATTCT
AGATCTTGAGACAAATGGCAGTATTCATCCACAATTTTAAAAGAAAAGGGGGGATTGGGGGGTACAGTGC
AGGGGAAAGAATAGTAGACATAATAGCAACAGACATACAAACTAAAGAATTACAAAAACAAATTACAAAA
ATTCAAAATTTTCGGGTTTATTACAGGGACAGCAGAGATCCACTTTGGCGCCGG
Features (pLannotate 1.2.2; 35 found; start..end, strand, type, name):
     23..89      +  CDS            small t antigen (fragment): SV40 (simian virus 40) small t antigen
     96..1274    +  promoter       EF-1α promoter: strong constitutive promoter for human elongation factor EF-1α
   1294..1318    +  protein_bind   attB1: mutant version of attB; recombination site for the Gateway® BP reaction BP Clonase™
   1375..3150    +  CDS            Fzd9: FZD9_MOUSE - Also known as Fzd3. Experimental evidence at transcript level: Swiss-Prot protein existence level 2. Receptor for WNT2 that is coupled to the beta-catenin canonical signaling pathway, which leads to the activation of disheveled proteins, inhibition of GSK-3 kinase, nuclear accumulation of beta-catenin and activation of Wnt target genes (By similarity). Plays a role in neuromuscular junction (NMJ) assembly by negatively regulating the clustering of acetylcholine receptors (AChR) through the beta-catenin canonical signaling pathway (PubMed:24860427). May play a role in neural progen
   3168..3185    -  promoter       T7 promoter (fragment): promoter for bacteriophage T7 RNA polymerase
   3190..3324    -  polyA_signal   SV40 poly(A) signal: SV40 polyadenylation signal
   3414..3438    -  protein_bind   attB2: mutant version of attB; recombination site for the Gateway® BP reaction BP Clonase™
   3446..3487    +  CDS            V5 tag: epitope tag from simian virus 5
   3538..4126    +  misc_feature   WPRE: woodchuck hepatitis virus posttranscriptional regulatory element
   4177..4196    +  misc_feature   cPPT/CTS (fragment): central polypurine tract and central termination sequence of HIV-1
   4198..4431    +  LTR            3' LTR (ΔU3): self-inactivating 3' long terminal repeat (LTR) from HIV-1
   4509..4630    +  polyA_signal   SV40 poly(A) signal: SV40 polyadenylation signal
   4670..4805    +  rep_origin     SV40 ori: SV40 origin of replication
   4826..4844    -  promoter       T7 promoter: promoter for bacteriophage T7 RNA polymerase
   4852..5007    +  CDS            lacZα (fragment): LacZα fragment of β-galactosidase; lacZ fragment
   5012..5440    +  rep_origin     f1 ori (sequence partly withheld): f1 bacteriophage origin of replication; arrow indicates direction of (+) strand synthesis
   5493..5597    +  promoter       AmpR promoter: bla
   5598..6458    +  CDS            AmpR: β-lactamase; bla; confers resistance to ampicillin, carbenicillin, and related antibiotics
   6629..7217    +  rep_origin     ori: high-copy-number ColE1/pMB1/pBR322/pUC origin of replication
   7400..7492    +  CDS            lacI (fragment): lac repressor; lacI; The lac repressor binds to the lac operator to inhibit transcription in E. coli. This inhibition can be relieved by adding lactose or isopropyl-β-D-thiogalactopyranoside (IPTG).
   7505..7526    +  protein_bind   CAP binding site: CAP binding activates transcription in the presence of cAMP. E. coli catabolite activator protein
   7541..7571    +  promoter       lac promoter: promoter for the E. coli lac operon
   7579..7595    +  protein_bind   lac operator: The lac repressor binds to the lac operator to inhibit transcription in E. coli. This inhibition can be relieved by adding lactose or isopropyl-β-D-thiogalactopyranoside (IPTG). lac repressor encoded by lacI
   7640..7658    +  promoter       T3 promoter: promoter for bacteriophage T3 RNA polymerase
   7686..7912    +  promoter       RSV promoter: Rous sarcoma virus enhancer/promoter
   7913..8093    +  LTR            5' LTR (truncated): truncated 5' long terminal repeat (LTR) from HIV-1
   8140..8265    +  misc_feature   HIV-1 Ψ: packaging signal of human immunodeficiency virus type 1
   8249..8612    +  CDS            HIV-1 gag (fragment): gag protein from human immunodeficiency virus 1; gag
   8758..8991    +  misc_feature   RRE: The Rev response element (RRE) of HIV-1 allows for Rev-dependent mRNA export from the nucleus to the cytoplasm.
   9368..9394    +  CDS            Rev (fragment): human immunodeficiency virus 1 (HIV-1) Rev protein; rev; enhances nuclear export of unspliced and incompletely spliced viral mRNAs
   9401..9424    +  promoter       SV40 promoter (fragment): SV40 early promoter
   9425..9496    +  promoter       SV40 promoter (fragment): SV40 enhancer and early promoter
   9520..9655    +  rep_origin     SV40 ori: SV40 origin of replication
   9701..10297   +  CDS            PuroR (fragment): puromycin N-acetyltransferase; pac from Streptomyces; confers resistance to puromycin
  10346..10463   +  misc_feature   cPPT/CTS: central polypurine tract and central termination sequence of HIV-1
