>Addgene plasmid #102877 | pLEX307-mFzd9 | addgene full sequence | sequence record 199680 | Addgene NGS Result
AGGTGCAAAGATGGATAAAGTTTTAAACAGAGAGGAATCTTTGCAGCTAATGGACCTTCTAGGTCTTGAA
AGGAGTGGGAATTGGCTCCGGTGCCCGTCAGTGGGCAGAGCGCACATCGCCCACAGTCCCCGAGAAGTTG
GGGGGAGGGGTCGGCAATTGAACCGGTGCCTAGAGAAGGTGGCGCGGGGTAAACTGGGAAAGTGATGTCG
TGTACTGGCTCCGCCTTTTTCCCGAGGGTGGGGGAGAACCGTATATAAGTGCAGTAGTCGCCGTGAACGT
TCTTTTTCGCAACGGGTTTGCCGCCAGAACACAGGTAAGTGCCGTGTGTGGTTCCCGCGGGCCTGGCCTC
TTTACGGGTTATGGCCCTTGCGTGCCTTGAATTACTTCCACCTGGCTGCAGTACGTGATTCTTGATCCCG
AGCTTCGGGTTGGAAGTGGGTGGGAGAGTTCGAGGCCTTGCGCTTAAGGAGCCCCTTCGCCTCGTGCTTG
AGTTGAGGCCTGGCCTGGGCGCTGGGGCCGCCGCGTGCGAATCTGGTGGCACCTTCGCGCCTGTCTCGCT
GCTTTCGATAAGTCTCTAGCCATTTAAAATTTTTGATGACCTGCTGCGACGCTTTTTTTCTGGCAAGATA
GTCTTGTAAATGCGGGCCAAGATCTGCACACTGGTATTTCGGTTTTTGGGGCCGCGGGCGGCGACGGGGC
CCGTGCGTCCCAGCGCACATGTTCGGCGAGGCGGGGCCTGCGAGCGCGGCCACCGAGAATCGGACGGGGG
TAGTCTCAAGCTGGCCGGCCTGCTCTGGTGCCTGGCCTCGCGCCGCCGTGTATCGCCCCGCCCTGGGCGG
CAAGGCTGGCCCGGTCGGCACCAGTTGCGTGAGCGGAAAGATGGCCGCTTCCCGGCCCTGCTGCAGGGAG
CTCAAAATGGAGGACGCGGCGCTCGGGAGAGCGGGCGGGTGAGTCACCCACACAAAGGAAAAGGGCCTTT
CCGTCCTCAGCCGTCGCTTCATGTGACTCCACGGAGTACCGGGCGCCGTCCAGGCACCTCGATTAGTTCT
CGAGCTTTTGGAGTACGTCGTCTTTAGGTTGGGGGGAGGGGTTTTATGCGATGGAGTTTCCCCACACTGA
GTGGGTGGAGACTGAAGTTAGGCCAGCTTGGCACTTGATGTAATTCTCCTTGGAATTTGCCCTTTTTGAG
TTTGGATCTTGGTTCATTCTCAAGCCTCAGACAGTGGTTCAAAGTTTTTTTCTTCCATTTCAGGTGTCGT
GAGGCTAGCATCGATTGATCAACAAGTTTGTACAAAAAAGCAGGCTGGCGCCGGAACCAATTCAGTCGAC
TGGATCCGGTACCGAATTCAGGCCGGCCTACCATGGCCGTGCCACCGCTGCTCCGCGGGGCGCTGCTGCT
GTGGCAGCTGCTGGCGACGGGCGGCGCGGCGCTGGAGATCGGCCGCTTCGATCCGGAGCGTGGCCGTGGC
CCCGCGCCGTGCCAAGCGATGGAGATCCCCATGTGCCGGGGCATTGGCTACAACCTGACCCGCATGCCCA
ACCTACTGGGCCACACGTCGCAGGGCGAGGCGGCGGCGCAGCTGGCCGAGTTCTCGCCCCTCGTGCAGTA
CGGCTGCCACAGCCACCTGCGCTTCTTCCTCTGCTCGCTCTACGCCCCAATGTGCACCGACCAGGTCTCC
ACTCCCATCCCAGCCTGCCGGCCCATGTGCGAGCAGGCTCGCCTGCGCTGCGCCCCCATCATGGAGCAAT
TCAATTTCGGCTGGCCCGACTCACTCGACTGTGCCCGGCTCCCCACGCGCAACGACCCGCACGCACTCTG
TATGGAGGCACCCGAGAACGCTACAGCAGGCCCCACAGAACCCCACAAGGGCCTGGGCATGCTCCCTGTG
GCACCTCGGCCCGCGAGGCCACCGGGAGATTCAGCCCCAGGTCCCGGCAGCGGTGGCACCTGCGACAACC
CCGAGAAGTTCCAGTACGTGGAGAAGAGTCGCTCGTGCGCTCCGCGCTGCGGGCCAGGCGTCGAGGTGTT
CTGGTCTCGGCGCGATAAGGACTTCGCGCTGGTTTGGATGGCTGTGTGGTCCGCGTTGTGTTTCTTCTCC
ACGGCCTTCACCGTGTTCACCTTCCTGCTGGAGCCTCACCGGTTCCAGTACCCAGAGCGCCCGATTATCT
TCCTTTCTATGTGCTACAATGTCTACTCCTTGGCCTTCCTGATCAGAGCGGTGGCAGGTGCACAGAGTGT
GGCATGCGACCAGGAGGCAGGGGCTCTGTATGTGATCCAGGAGGGTCTGGAAAACACAGGCTGCACCCTG
GTCTTCCTGTTGCTCTATTATTTCGGGATGGCCAGCTCACTTTGGTGGGTAGTTTTGACTCTAACCTGGT
TCCTGGCTGCAGGCAAAAAATGGGGCCACGAGGCCATCGAGGCTCACGGCAGCTACTTCCACATGGCAGC
GTGGGGCCTGCCAGCACTCAAAACTATCGTGGTCCTGACTCTGCGCAAGGTGGCTGGCGATGAACTGACT
GGGCTCTGCTATGTAGCCAGCATGGACCCGGCAGCCCTCACTGGCTTTGTGTTGGTACCCCTATCTTGCT
ACCTGGTACTGGGTACCAGTTTCCTCCTGACCGGTTTTGTGGCTCTCTTCCATATCCGCAAAATCATGAA
GACGGGAGGCACCAATACGGAGAAGCTGGAGAAGCTGATGGTCAAAATCGGAGTCTTTTCCATCCTTTAC
ACAGTGCCGGCCACCTGCGTCATTGTCTGCTACGTTTATGAACGCCTCAACATGGACTTCTGGCGGCTTC
GGGCCACAGAGCAACCATGTACTGCTGCCACCGTGCCTGGAGGCCGGAGAGACTGCTCGCTGCCAGGGGG
CTCGGTGCCCACTGTGGCTGTCTTCATGCTCAAAATCTTCATGTCCTTGGTGGTGGGCATCACCAGTGGA
GTCTGGGTATGGAGTTCCAAGACTTTTCAGACTTGGCAGAGCCTGTGCTACCGAAAAATGGCAGCTGGCC
GAGCCCGGGCCAAGGCCTGCCGAACCCCAGGGGGCTATGGCCGGGGTACCCACTGCCACTACAAAGCCCC
CACGGTGGTCTTGCACATGACTAAGACAGACCCCTCTCTGGAGAACCCCACACACCTCTAGGGCGCGCCT
CTAGAACTATAGTGAGTCGTATTACGTAGATCCAGACATGATAAGATACATTGATGAGTTTGGACAAACC
ACAACTAGAATGCAGTGAAAAAAATGCTTTATTTGTGAAATTTGTGATGCTATTGCTTTATTTGTAACCA
TTATAAGCTGCAATAAACAAGTTAACAACAACAATTGCATTCATTTTATGTTTCAGGTTCAGGGGGAGGT
GTGGGAGGTTTTTTAATTCGCGGCCGCACTCGAGATATCTAGACCCAGCTTTCTTGTACAAAGTGGTTGA
TATCGGTAAGCCTATCCCTAACCCTCTCCTCGGTCTCGATTCTACGTAGTAATGAACTAGTACCGGTTAA
GTCGACAATCAACGCGTTAAGTCGACAATCAACCTCTGGATTACAAAATTTGTGAAAGATTGACTGGTAT
TCTTAACTATGTTGCTCCTTTTACGCTATGTGGATACGCTGCTTTAATGCCTTTGTATCATGCTATTGCT
TCCCGTATGGCTTTCATTTTCTCCTCCTTGTATAAATCCTGGTTGCTGTCTCTTTATGAGGAGTTGTGGC
CCGTTGTCAGGCAACGTGGCGTGGTGTGCACTGTGTTTGCTGACGCAACCCCCACTGGTTGGGGCATTGC
CACCACCTGTCAGCTCCTTTCCGGGACTTTCGCTTTCCCCCTCCCTATTGCCACGGCGGAACTCATCGCC
GCCTGCCTTGCCCGCTGCTGGACAGGGGCTCGGCTGTTGGGCACTGACAATTCCGTGGTGTTGTCGGGGA
AATCATCGTCCTTTCCTTGGCTGCTCGCCTGTGTTGCCACCTGGATTCTGCGCGGGACGTCCTTCTGCTA
CGTCCCTTCGGCCCTCAATCCAGCGGACCTTCCTTCCCGCGGCCTGCTGCCGGCTCTGCGGCCTCTTCCG
CGTCTTCGCCTTCGCCCTCAGACGAGTCGGATCTCCCTTTGGGCCGCCTCCCCGCGTCGACTTTAAGACC
AATGACTTACAAGGCAGCTGTAGATCTTAGCCACTTTTTAAAAGAAAAGGGGGGACTGGAAGGGCTAATT
CACTCCCAACGAAGACAAGATCTGCTTTTTGCTTGTACTGGGTCTCTCTGGTTAGACCAGATCTGAGCCT
GGGAGCTCTCTGGCTAACTAGGGAACCCACTGCTTAAGCCTCAATAAAGCTTGCCTTGAGTGCTTCAAGT
AGTGTGTGCCCGTCTGTTGTGTGACTCTGGTAACTAGAGATCCCTCAGACCCTTTTAGTCAGTGTGGAAA
ATCTCTAGCAGTACGTATAGTAGTTCATGTCATCTTATTATTCAGTATTTATAACTTGCAAAGAAATGAA
TATCAGAGAGTGAGAGGAACTTGTTTATTGCAGCTTATAATGGTTACAAATAAAGCAATAGCATCACAAA
TTTCACAAATAAAGCATTTTTTTCACTGCATTCTAGTTGTGGTTTGTCCAAACTCATCAATGTATCTTAT
CATGTCTGGCTCTAGCTATCCCGCCCCTAACTCCGCCCATCCCGCCCCTAACTCCGCCCAGTTCCGCCCA
TTCTCCGCCCCATGGCTGACTAATTTTTTTTATTTATGCAGAGGCCGAGGCCGCCTCGGCCTCTGAGCTA
TTCCAGAAGTAGTGAGGAGGCTTTTTTGGAGGCCTAGGGACGTACCCAATTCGCCCTATAGTGAGTCGTA
TTACGCGCGCTCACTGGCCGTCGTTTTACAACGTCGTGACTGGGAAAACCCTGGCGTTACCCAACTTAAT
CGCCTTGCAGCACATCCCCCTTTCGCCAGCTGGCGTAATAGCGAAGAGGCCCGCACCGATCGCCCTTCCC
AACAGTTGCGCAGCCTGAATGGCGAATGGG
[124 nt withheld, positions 5001-5124]
C
[91 nt withheld, positions 5126-5216]
A
[49 nt withheld, positions 5218-5266]
CCTTTGACGTTGGAGTCCACGTTCTTT
[37 nt withheld, positions 5294-5330]
ACCCTATCTCGGTCTATTCTTTTGATTTATAAGGGATTTTGCCGATTTCGGCCTATTGGTTAAAAAATGA
GCTGATTTAACAAAAATTTAACGCGAATTTTAACAAAATATTAACGCTTACAATTTAGGTGGCACTTTTC
GGGGAAATGTGCGCGGAACCCCTATTTGTTTATTTTTCTAAATACATTCAAATATGTATCCGCTCATGAG
ACAATAACCCTGATAAATGCTTCAATAATATTGAAAAAGGAAGAGTATGAGTATTCAACATTTCCGTGTC
GCCCTTATTCCCTTTTTTGCGGCATTTTGCCTTCCTGTTTTTGCTCACCCAGAAACGCTGGTGAAAGTAA
AAGATGCTGAAGATCAGTTGGGTGCACGAGTGGGTTACATCGAACTGGATCTCAACAGCGGTAAGATCCT
TGAGAGTTTTCGCCCCGAAGAACGTTTTCCAATGATGAGCACTTTTAAAGTTCTGCTATGTGGCGCGGTA
TTATCCCGTATTGACGCCGGGCAAGAGCAACTCGGTCGCCGCATACACTATTCTCAGAATGACTTGGTTG
AGTACTCACCAGTCACAGAAAAGCATCTTACGGATGGCATGACAGTAAGAGAATTATGCAGTGCTGCCAT
AACCATGAGTGATAACACTGCGGCCAACTTACTTCTGACAACGATCGGAGGACCGAAGGAGCTAACCGCT
TTTTTGCACAACATGGGGGATCATGTAACTCGCCTTGATCGTTGGGAACCGGAGCTGAATGAAGCCATAC
CAAACGACGAGCGTGACACCACGATGCCTGTAGCAATGGCAACAACGTTGCGCAAACTATTAACTGGCGA
ACTACTTACTCTAGCTTCCCGGCAACAATTAATAGACTGGATGGAGGCGGATAAAGTTGCAGGACCACTT
CTGCGCTCGGCCCTTCCGGCTGGCTGGTTTATTGCTGATAAATCTGGAGCCGGTGAGCGTGGGTCTCGCG
GTATCATTGCAGCACTGGGGCCAGATGGTAAGCCCTCCCGTATCGTAGTTATCTACACGACGGGGAGTCA
GGCAACTATGGATGAACGAAATAGACAGATCGCTGAGATAGGTGCCTCACTGATTAAGCATTGGTAACTG
TCAGACCAAGTTTACTCATATATACTTTAGATTGATTTAAAACTTCATTTTTAATTTAAAAGGATCTAGG
TGAAGATCCTTTTTGATAATCTCATGACCAAAATCCCTTAACGTGAGTTTTCGTTCCACTGAGCGTCAGA
CCCCGTAGAAAAGATCAAAGGATCTTCTTGAGATCCTTTTTTTCTGCGCGTAATCTGCTGCTTGCAAACA
AAAAAACCACCGCTACCAGCGGTGGTTTGTTTGCCGGATCAAGAGCTACCAACTCTTTTTCCGAAGGTAA
CTGGCTTCAGCAGAGCGCAGATACCAAATACTGTTCTTCTAGTGTAGCCGTAGTTAGGCCACCACTTCAA
GAACTCTGTAGCACCGCCTACATACCTCGCTCTGCTAATCCTGTTACCAGTGGCTGCTGCCAGTGGCGAT
AAGTCGTGTCTTACCGGGTTGGACTCAAGACGATAGTTACCGGATAAGGCGCAGCGGTCGGGCTGAACGG
GGGGTTCGTGCACACAGCCCAGCTTGGAGCGAACGACCTACACCGAACTGAGATACCTACAGCGTGAGCT
ATGAGAAAGCGCCACGCTTCCCGAAGGGAGAAAGGCGGACAGGTATCCGGTAAGCGGCAGGGTCGGAACA
GGAGAGCGCACGAGGGAGCTTCCAGGGGGAAACGCCTGGTATCTTTATAGTCCTGTCGGGTTTCGCCACC
TCTGACTTGAGCGTCGATTTTTGTGATGCTCGTCAGGGGGGCGGAGCCTATGGAAAAACGCCAGCAACGC
GGCCTTTTTACGGTTCCTGGCCTTTTGCTGGCCTTTTGCTCACATGTTCTTTCCTGCGTTATCCCCTGAT
TCTGTGGATAACCGTATTACCGCCTTTGAGTGAGCTGATACCGCTCGCCGCAGCCGAACGACCGAGCGCA
GCGAGTCAGTGAGCGAGGAAGCGGAAGAGCGCCCAATACGCAAACCGCCTCTCCCCGCGCGTTGGCCGAT
TCATTAATGCAGCTGGCACGACAGGTTTCCCGACTGGAAAGCGGGCAGTGAGCGCAACGCAATTAATGTG
AGTTAGCTCACTCATTAGGCACCCCAGGCTTTACACTTTATGCTTCCGGCTCGTATGTTGTGTGGAATTG
TGAGCGGATAACAATTTCACACAGGAAACAGCTATGACCATGATTACGCCAAGCGCGCAATTAACCCTCA
CTAAAGGGAACAAAAGCTGGAGCTGCAAGCTTAATGTAGTCTTATGCAATACTCTTGTAGTCTTGCAACA
TGGTAACGATGAGTTAGCAACATGCCTTACAAGGAGAGAAAAAGCACCGTGCATGCCGATTGGTGGAAGT
AAGGTGGTACGATCGTGCCTTATTAGGAAGGCAACAGACGGGTCTGACATGGATTGGACGAACCACTGAA
TTGCCGCATTGCAGAGATATTGTATTTAAGTGCCTAGCTCGATACATAAACGGGTCTCTCTGGTTAGACC
AGATCTGAGCCTGGGAGCTCTCTGGCTAACTAGGGAACCCACTGCTTAAGCCTCAATAAAGCTTGCCTTG
AGTGCTTCAAGTAGTGTGTGCCCGTCTGTTGTGTGACTCTGGTAACTAGAGATCCCTCAGACCCTTTTAG
TCAGTGTGGAAAATCTCTAGCAGTGGCGCCCGAACAGGGACTTGAAAGCGAAAGGGAAACCAGAGGAGCT
CTCTCGACGCAGGACTCGGCTTGCTGAAGCGCGCACGGCAAGAGGCGAGGGGCGGCGACTGGTGAGTACG
CCAAAAATTTTGACTAGCGGAGGCTAGAAGGAGAGAGATGGGTGCGAGAGCGTCAGTATTAAGCGGGGGA
GAATTAGATCGCGATGGGAAAAAATTCGGTTAAGGCCAGGGGGAAAGAAAAAATATAAATTAAAACATAT
AGTATGGGCAAGCAGGGAGCTAGAACGATTCGCAGTTAATCCTGGCCTGTTAGAAACATCAGAAGGCTGT
AGACAAATACTGGGACAGCTACAACCATCCCTTCAGACAGGATCAGAAGAACTTAGATCATTATATAATA
CAGTAGCAACCCTCTATTGTGTGCATCAAAGGATAGAGATAAAAGACACCAAGGAAGCTTTAGACAAGAT
AGAGGAAGAGCAAAACAAAAGTAAGACCACCGCACAGCAAGCGGCCGCTGATCTTCAGACCTGGAGGAGG
AGATATGAGGGACAATTGGAGAAGTGAATTATATAAATATAAAGTAGTAAAAATTGAACCATTAGGAGTA
GCACCCACCAAGGCAAAGAGAAGAGTGGTGCAGAGAGAAAAAAGAGCAGTGGGAATAGGAGCTTTGTTCC
TTGGGTTCTTGGGAGCAGCAGGAAGCACTATGGGCGCAGCGTCAATGACGCTGACGGTACAGGCCAGACA
ATTATTGTCTGGTATAGTGCAGCAGCAGAACAATTTGCTGAGGGCTATTGAGGCGCAACAGCATCTGTTG
CAACTCACAGTCTGGGGCATCAAGCAGCTCCAGGCAAGAATCCTGGCTGTGGAAAGATACCTAAAGGATC
AACAGCTCCTGGGGATTTGGGGTTGCTCTGGAAAACTCATTTGCACCACTGCTGTGCCTTGGAATGCTAG
TTGGAGTAATAAATCTCTGGAACAGATTTGGAATCACACGACCTGGATGGAGTGGGACAGAGAAATTAAC
AATTACACAAGCTTAATACACTCCTTAATTGAAGAATCGCAAAACCAGCAAGAAAAGAATGAACAAGAAT
TATTGGAATTAGATAAATGGGCAAGTTTGTGGAATTGGTTTAACATAACAAATTGGCTGTGGTATATAAA
ATTATTCATAATGATAGTAGGAGGCTTGGTAGGTTTAAGAATAGTTTTTGCTGTACTTTCTATAGTGAAT
AGAGTTAGGCAGGGATATTCACCATTATCGTTTCAGACCCACCTCCCAACCCCGAGGGGACCCATGCATT
GCATCTCAATTAGTCAGCAACCAGGTGTGGAAAGTCCCCAGGCTCCCCAGCAGGCAGAAGTATGCAAAGC
ATGCGTCTCAATTAGTCAGCAACCATAGTCCCGCCCCTAACTCCGCCCATCCCGCCCCTAACTCCGCCCA
GTTCCGCCCATTCTCCGCCCCATGGCTGACTAATTTTTTTTATTTATGCAGAGGCCGAGGCCGCCTCGGC
CTCTGAGCTATTCCAGAAGTAGTGAGGAGGCTTTTTTGGAGGCCTAGGCTTTTGCAAAAAGCTTTCTAGA
GGTACCACCGGAGCTTACCATGACCGAGTACAAGCCCACGGTGCGCCTCGCCACCCGCGACGACGTCCCC
AGGGCCGTACGCACCCTCGCCGCCGCGTTCGCCGACTACCCCGCCACGCGCCACACCGTCGATCCGGACC
GCCACATCGAGCGGGTCACCGAGCTGCAAGAACTCTTCCTCACGCGCGTCGGGCTCGACATCGGCAAGGT
GTGGGTCGCGGACGACGGCGCCGCCGTGGCGGTCTGGACCACGCCGGAGAGCGTCGAAGCGGGGGCGGTG
TTCGCCGAGATCGGCCCGCGCATGGCCGAGTTGAGCGGTTCCCGGCTGGCCGCGCAGCAACAGATGGAAG
GCCTCCTGGCGCCGCACCGGCCCAAGGAGCCCGCGTGGTTCCTGGCCACCGTCGGCGTCTCGCCCGACCA
CCAGGGCAAGGGTCTGGGCAGCGCCGTCGTGCTCCCCGGAGTGGAGGCGGCCGAGCGCGCCGGGGTGCCC
GCCTTCCTGGAGACCTCCGCGCCCCGCAACCTCCCCTTCTACGAGCGGCTCGGCTTCACCGTCACCGCCG
ACGTCGAGGTGCCCGAAGGACCGCGCACCTGGTGCATGACCCGCAAGCCCGGTGCCAGTTAACGAATTCT
AGATCTTGAGACAAATGGCAGTATTCATCCACAATTTTAAAAGAAAAGGGGGGATTGGGGGGTACAGTGC
AGGGGAAAGAATAGTAGACATAATAGCAACAGACATACAAACTAAAGAATTACAAAAACAAATTACAAAA
ATTCAAAATTTTCGGGTTTATTACAGGGACAGCAGAGATCCACTTTGGCGCCGGCTCGAGGCCTGC
Features (pLannotate 1.2.2; 35 found; start..end, strand, type, name):
     11..77      +  CDS            small t antigen (fragment): SV40 (simian virus 40) small t antigen
     84..1262    +  promoter       EF-1α promoter: strong constitutive promoter for human elongation factor EF-1α
   1282..1306    +  protein_bind   attB1: mutant version of attB; recombination site for the Gateway® BP reaction BP Clonase™
   1363..3138    +  CDS            Fzd9: FZD9_MOUSE - Also known as Fzd3. Experimental evidence at transcript level: Swiss-Prot protein existence level 2. Receptor for WNT2 that is coupled to the beta-catenin canonical signaling pathway, which leads to the activation of disheveled proteins, inhibition of GSK-3 kinase, nuclear accumulation of beta-catenin and activation of Wnt target genes (By similarity). Plays a role in neuromuscular junction (NMJ) assembly by negatively regulating the clustering of acetylcholine receptors (AChR) through the beta-catenin canonical signaling pathway (PubMed:24860427). May play a role in neural progen
   3157..3174    -  promoter       T7 promoter (fragment): promoter for bacteriophage T7 RNA polymerase
   3179..3313    -  polyA_signal   SV40 poly(A) signal: SV40 polyadenylation signal
   3403..3427    -  protein_bind   attB2: mutant version of attB; recombination site for the Gateway® BP reaction BP Clonase™
   3435..3476    +  CDS            V5 tag: epitope tag from simian virus 5
   3527..4115    +  misc_feature   WPRE: woodchuck hepatitis virus posttranscriptional regulatory element
   4166..4185    +  misc_feature   cPPT/CTS (fragment): central polypurine tract and central termination sequence of HIV-1
   4187..4420    +  LTR            3' LTR (ΔU3): self-inactivating 3' long terminal repeat (LTR) from HIV-1
   4498..4619    +  polyA_signal   SV40 poly(A) signal: SV40 polyadenylation signal
   4659..4794    +  rep_origin     SV40 ori: SV40 origin of replication
   4815..4833    -  promoter       T7 promoter: promoter for bacteriophage T7 RNA polymerase
   4841..4996    +  CDS            lacZα (fragment): LacZα fragment of β-galactosidase; lacZ fragment
   5001..5429    +  rep_origin     f1 ori (sequence partly withheld): f1 bacteriophage origin of replication; arrow indicates direction of (+) strand synthesis
   5482..5586    +  promoter       AmpR promoter: bla
   5587..6447    +  CDS            AmpR: β-lactamase; bla; confers resistance to ampicillin, carbenicillin, and related antibiotics
   6618..7206    +  rep_origin     ori: high-copy-number ColE1/pMB1/pBR322/pUC origin of replication
   7389..7481    +  CDS            lacI (fragment): lac repressor; lacI; The lac repressor binds to the lac operator to inhibit transcription in E. coli. This inhibition can be relieved by adding lactose or isopropyl-β-D-thiogalactopyranoside (IPTG).
   7494..7515    +  protein_bind   CAP binding site: CAP binding activates transcription in the presence of cAMP. E. coli catabolite activator protein
   7530..7560    +  promoter       lac promoter: promoter for the E. coli lac operon
   7568..7584    +  protein_bind   lac operator: The lac repressor binds to the lac operator to inhibit transcription in E. coli. This inhibition can be relieved by adding lactose or isopropyl-β-D-thiogalactopyranoside (IPTG). lac repressor encoded by lacI
   7629..7647    +  promoter       T3 promoter: promoter for bacteriophage T3 RNA polymerase
   7675..7901    +  promoter       RSV promoter: Rous sarcoma virus enhancer/promoter
   7902..8082    +  LTR            5' LTR (truncated): truncated 5' long terminal repeat (LTR) from HIV-1
   8129..8254    +  misc_feature   HIV-1 Ψ: packaging signal of human immunodeficiency virus type 1
   8238..8601    +  CDS            HIV-1 gag (fragment): gag protein from human immunodeficiency virus 1; gag
   8747..8980    +  misc_feature   RRE: The Rev response element (RRE) of HIV-1 allows for Rev-dependent mRNA export from the nucleus to the cytoplasm.
   9357..9383    +  CDS            Rev (fragment): human immunodeficiency virus 1 (HIV-1) Rev protein; rev; enhances nuclear export of unspliced and incompletely spliced viral mRNAs
   9390..9413    +  promoter       SV40 promoter (fragment): SV40 early promoter
   9414..9485    +  promoter       SV40 promoter (fragment): SV40 enhancer and early promoter
   9509..9644    +  rep_origin     SV40 ori: SV40 origin of replication
   9690..10286   +  CDS            PuroR (fragment): puromycin N-acetyltransferase; pac from Streptomyces; confers resistance to puromycin
  10335..10452   +  misc_feature   cPPT/CTS: central polypurine tract and central termination sequence of HIV-1
