[The description below was written by a language model from this plasmid's Addgene catalogue record and pLannotate feature annotations shown in this document.]
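Description:
pLEX307-mFzd9 is a third-generation-style, self-inactivating HIV-1 lentiviral expression plasmid built on the pLEX_307 Gateway destination backbone and used to express mouse Frizzled 9 (Fzd9) in mammalian cells. In bacteria it is maintained through a high-copy ColE1/pUC-type origin with ampicillin resistance (AmpR), and it also carries an f1 origin. The viral portion runs from an RSV promoter fused to a truncated 5' LTR, through the Ψ packaging signal, a partial gag fragment, the RRE and a cPPT/CTS, to a ΔU3 3' LTR. With packaging functions supplied in trans, this region can therefore be packaged, delivered and integrated without regenerating an active viral promoter.

Two expression units lie between the LTRs. An SV40 early promoter drives puromycin N-acetyltransferase, which allows selection of transduced or transfected cells. Downstream, the human EF-1α promoter drives the roughly 1.8 kb Fzd9 open reading frame, which is flanked by the attB1 and attB2 sites left by the Gateway reaction. The insert was PCR-amplified from an earlier Fzd9 plasmid and passed through a modified pENTR-2B entry vector. It carries two nucleotide substitutions that the record describes as silent.

A reverse-oriented SV40 poly(A) signal and a T7 promoter fragment sit between the end of the coding sequence and attB2, apparently carried over from the entry clone. The backbone's V5 tag lies beyond attB2, well separated from the ORF, and the record does not indicate that Fzd9 is V5-tagged. A WPRE follows to enhance transcript expression. The depositor and sequencing-derived feature tables agree apart from a small coordinate offset. The associated work concerns Wnt5a-Ror signalling, consistent with use for stable or transient overexpression of this Wnt receptor.
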