Addgene plasmid #102877: pLEX307-mFzd9
Purpose: Expresses mouse Fzd9 in mammalian cells
Depositing lab: Henry Ho. Depositing organization: University of California, Davis. Publication: Kinesin superfamily protein Kif26b links Wnt5a-Ror signaling to the control of cell and tissue behaviors in vertebrates. Susman MW, Karuna EP, Kunz RC, Gujral TS, Cantu AV, Choi SS, Jong BY, Okada K, Scales MK, Hum J, Hu LS, Kirschner MW, Nishinakamura R, Yamada S, Laird DJ, Jao LE, Gygi SP, Greenberg ME, Ho HH. Elife. 2017 Sep 8;6. pii: e26509. doi: 10.7554/eLife.26509. PubMed 28885975.
Backbone
  Vector backbone: pLEX_307
  Backbone manufacturer: Addgene #41392 (provided by David Root)
  Backbone size w/o insert (bp): 10065
  Total vector size (bp): 10505
  Vector type: Mammalian Expression, Lentiviral
  Selectable markers: Puromycin
Growth in bacteria
  Bacterial resistance: Ampicillin, 100 μg/mL
  Growth temperature: 37°C
  Growth strain: NEB Stable
  Copy number: High Copy
Gene/Insert
  Gene/Insert name: Frizzled 9
  Species: M. musculus (mouse)
  Insert size (bp): 1779
  Mutation: A to G substitution at nucleotide 114, G to A substitution at nucleotide 999 of Fzd9 ORF; both substitutions are silent and do not alter amino acid sequence
  Entrez Gene: Fzd9 (a.k.a. mfz9)
  Promoter: EF1A
  Cloning method: Gateway Cloning
  Sequencing primers: 5′ EF1A promoter forward (TCAAGCCTCAGACAGTGGTTC)
Resource information
  A portion of this plasmid was derived from a plasmid made by: Insert was PCR amplified from Addgene plasmid #42261 (provided by Jeremy Nathans and Chris Garcia) and subcloned into a modified pENTR-2B vector using FseI and AscI sites.
Terms and licenses: Academic/Nonprofit Terms; Industry Terms: Not Available to Industry
How to cite: pLEX307-mFzd9 was a gift from Henry Ho (Addgene plasmid # 102877 ; http://n2t.net/addgene:102877 ; RRID:Addgene_102877)
